>Addgene plasmid #142363 | TFORF0194 | addgene full sequence | sequence record 397202 | Addgene NGS Result
TTAATGTAGTCTTATGCAATACTCTTGTAGTCTTGCAACATGGTAACGATGAGTTAGCAACATGCCTTAC
AAGGAGAGAAAAAGCACCGTGCATGCCGATTGGTGGAAGTAAGGTGGTACGATCGTGCCTTATTAGGAAG
GCAACAGACGGGTCTGACATGGATTGGACGAACCACTGAATTGCCGCATTGCAGAGATATTGTATTTAAG
TGCCTAGCTCGATACATAAACGGGTCTCTCTGGTTAGACCAGATCTGAGCCTGGGAGCTCTCTGGCTAAC
TAGGGAACCCACTGCTTAAGCCTCAATAAAGCTTGCCTTGAGTGCTTCAAGTAGTGTGTGCCCGTCTGTT
GTGTGACTCTGGTAACTAGAGATCCCTCAGACCCTTTTAGTCAGTGTGGAAAATCTCTAGCAGTGGCGCC
CGAACAGGGACTTGAAAGCGAAAGGGAAACCAGAGGAGCTCTCTCGACGCAGGACTCGGCTTGCTGAAGC
GCGCACGGCAAGAGGCGAGGGGCGGCGACTGGTGAGTACGCCAAAAATTTTGACTAGCGGAGGCTAGAAG
GAGAGAGATGGGTGCGAGAGCGTCAGTATTAAGCGGGGGAGAATTAGATCGCGATGGGAAAAAATTCGGT
TAAGGCCAGGGGGAAAGAAAAAATATAAATTAAAACATATAGTATGGGCAAGCAGGGAGCTAGAACGATT
CGCAGTTAATCCTGGCCTGTTAGAAACATCAGAAGGCTGTAGACAAATACTGGGACAGCTACAACCATCC
CTTCAGACAGGATCAGAAGAACTTAGATCATTATATAATACAGTAGCAACCCTCTATTGTGTGCATCAAA
GGATAGAGATAAAAGACACCAAGGAAGCTTTAGACAAGATAGAGGAAGAGCAAAACAAAAGTAAGACCAC
CGCACAGCAAGCGGCCGCTGATCTTCAGACCTGGAGGAGGAGATATGAGGGACAATTGGAGAAGTGAATT
ATATAAATATAAAGTAGTAAAAATTGAACCATTAGGAGTAGCACCCACCAAGGCAAAGAGAAGAGTGGTG
CAGAGAGAAAAAAGAGCAGTGGGAATAGGAGCTTTGTTCCTTGGGTTCTTGGGAGCAGCAGGAAGCACTA
TGGGCGCAGCGTCAATGACGCTGACGGTACAGGCCAGACAATTATTGTCTGGTATAGTGCAGCAGCAGAA
CAATTTGCTGAGGGCTATTGAGGCGCAACAGCATCTGTTGCAACTCACAGTCTGGGGCATCAAGCAGCTC
CAGGCAAGAATCCTGGCTGTGGAAAGATACCTAAAGGATCAACAGCTCCTGGGGATTTGGGGTTGCTCTG
GAAAACTCATTTGCACCACTGCTGTGCCTTGGAATGCTAGTTGGAGTAATAAATCTCTGGAACAGATTTG
GAATCACACGACCTGGATGGAGTGGGACAGAGAAATTAACAATTACACAAGCTTAATACACTCCTTAATT
GAAGAATCGCAAAACCAGCAAGAAAAGAATGAACAAGAATTATTGGAATTAGATAAATGGGCAAGTTTGT
GGAATTGGTTTAACATAACAAATTGGCTGTGGTATATAAAATTATTCATAATGATAGTAGGAGGCTTGGT
AGGTTTAAGAATAGTTTTTGCTGTACTTTCTATAGTGAATAGAGTTAGGCAGGGATATTCACCATTATCG
TTTCAGACCCACCTCCCAACCCCGAGGGGACCCATGCATTGCATCTCAATTAGTCAGCAACCAGGTGTGG
AAAGTCCCCAGGCTCCCCAGCAGGCAGAAGTATGCAAAGCATGCGTCTCAATTAGTCAGCAACCATAGTC
CCGCCCCTAACTCCGCCCATCCCGCCCCTAACTCCGCCCAGTTCCGCCCATTCTCCGCCCCATGGCTGAC
TAATTTTTTTTATTTATGCAGAGGCCGAGGCCGCCTCGGCCTCTGAGCTATTCCAGAAGTAGTGAGGAGG
CTTTTTTGGAGGCCTAGGCTTTTGCAAAAAGCTTTCTAGAGGTACCACCGGAGCTTACCATGACCGAGTA
CAAGCCCACGGTGCGCCTCGCCACCCGCGACGACGTCCCCAGGGCCGTACGCACCCTCGCCGCCGCGTTC
GCCGACTACCCCGCCACGCGCCACACCGTCGATCCGGACCGCCACATCGAGCGGGTCACCGAGCTGCAAG
AACTCTTCCTCACGCGCGTCGGGCTCGACATCGGCAAGGTGTGGGTCGCGGACGACGGCGCCGCCGTGGC
GGTCTGGACCACGCCGGAGAGCGTCGAAGCGGGGGCGGTGTTCGCCGAGATCGGCCCGCGCATGGCCGAG
TTGAGCGGTTCCCGGCTGGCCGCGCAGCAACAGATGGAAGGCCTCCTGGCGCCGCACCGGCCCAAGGAGC
CCGCGTGGTTCCTGGCCACCGTCGGCGTCTCGCCCGACCACCAGGGCAAGGGTCTGGGCAGCGCCGTCGT
GCTCCCCGGAGTGGAGGCGGCCGAGCGCGCCGGGGTGCCCGCCTTCCTGGAGACCTCCGCGCCCCGCAAC
CTCCCCTTCTACGAGCGGCTCGGCTTCACCGTCACCGCCGACGTCGAGGTGCCCGAAGGACCGCGCACCT
GGTGCATGACCCGCAAGCCCGGTGCCAGTTAACGAATTCTAGATCTTGAGACAAATGGCAGTATTCATCC
ACAATTTTAAAAGAAAAGGGGGGATTGGGGGGTACAGTGCAGGGGAAAGAATAGTAGACATAATAGCAAC
AGACATACAAACTAAAGAATTACAAAAACAAATTACAAAAATTCAAAATTTTCGGGTTTATTACAGGGAC
AGCAGAGATCCACTTTGGCGCCGGCTCGAGGCCTGCAGGTGCAAAGATGGATAAAGTTTTAAACAGAGAG
GAATCTTTGCAGCTAATGGACCTTCTAGGTCTTGAAAGGAGTGGGAATTGGCTCCGGTGCCCGTCAGTGG
GCAGAGCGCACATCGCCCACAGTCCCCGAGAAGTTGGGGGGAGGGGTCGGCAATTGAACCGGTGCCTAGA
GAAGGTGGCGCGGGGTAAACTGGGAAAGTGATGTCGTGTACTGGCTCCGCCTTTTTCCCGAGGGTGGGGG
AGAACCGTATATAAGTGCAGTAGTCGCCGTGAACGTTCTTTTTCGCAACGGGTTTGCCGCCAGAACACAG
GTAAGTGCCGTGTGTGGTTCCCGCGGGCCTGGCCTCTTTACGGGTTATGGCCCTTGCGTGCCTTGAATTA
CTTCCACCTGGCTGCAGTACGTGATTCTTGATCCCGAGCTTCGGGTTGGAAGTGGGTGGGAGAGTTCGAG
GCCTTGCGCTTAAGGAGCCCCTTCGCCTCGTGCTTGAGTTGAGGCCTGGCCTGGGCGCTGGGGCCGCCGC
GTGCGAATCTGGTGGCACCTTCGCGCCTGTCTCGCTGCTTTCGATAAGTCTCTAGCCATTTAAAATTTTT
GATGACCTGCTGCGACGCTTTTTTTCTGGCAAGATAGTCTTGTAAATGCGGGCCAAGATCTGCACACTGG
TATTTCGGTTTTTGGGGCCGCGGGCGGCGACGGGGCCCGTGCGTCCCAGCGCACATGTTCGGCGAGGCGG
GGCCTGCGAGCGCGGCCACCGAGAATCGGACGGGGGTAGTCTCAAGCTGGCCGGCCTGCTCTGGTGCCTG
GCCTCGCGCCGCCGTGTATCGCCCCGCCCTGGGCGGCAAGGCTGGCCCGGTCGGCACCAGTTGCGTGAGC
GGAAAGATGGCCGCTTCCCGGCCCTGCTGCAGGGAGCTCAAAATGGAGGACGCGGCGCTCGGGAGAGCGG
GCGGGTGAGTCACCCACACAAAGGAAAAGGGCCTTTCCGTCCTCAGCCGTCGCTTCATGTGACTCCACGG
AGTACCGGGCGCCGTCCAGGCACCTCGATTAGTTCTCGAGCTTTTGGAGTACGTCGTCTTTAGGTTGGGG
GGAGGGGTTTTATGCGATGGAGTTTCCCCACACTGAGTGGGTGGAGACTGAAGTTAGGCCAGCTTGGCAC
TTGATGTAATTCTCCTTGGAATTTGCCCTTTTTGAGTTTGGATCTTGGTTCATTCTCAAGCCTCAGACAG
TGGTTCAAAGTTTTTTTCTTCCATTTCAGGTGTCGTGAGGCTAGCACCGCCACCATGGCCAAGGTCCCGG
AGCTGGAAGACACCTTCCTGCAGGCGCAGCCTGCGCCCCAACTGTCCCCGGGGATCCAGGAAGACTGCTG
TGTGCAGCTCCTGGGCAAGGGCTTGCTAGTCTATCCGGAAGAAACAGTGTACCTGGCGGCCGAAGGGCAG
CCCGGGGGCGAGCAGGGCGGCGGGGAGAAAGGCGAAGACCCGGAGCTGCCGGGGGCAGTGAAATCAGAAA
TGCACTTAAACAATGGTAACTTTTCCTCTGAAGAAGAGGACGCCGACAACCACGACAGCAAAACCAAAGC
AGCGGATCAATACCTGTCTCAGAAGAAAACCATCACGCAGATTGTGAAGGATAAAAAGAAGCAGACACAG
CTCACGCTGCAGTGGCTTGAAGAGAATTACATTGTATGTGAAGGAGTTTGCTTACCACGGTGCATTCTTT
ATGCACACTACTTAGATTTCTGTAGGAAAGAGAAATTAGAGCCAGCCTGTGCGGCCACCTTTGGAAAGAC
AATTCGCCAGAAGTTTCCCCTCCTAACAACAAGGCGGCTTGGAACAAGAGGCCATTCAAAGTATCATTAC
TATGGGATTGGCATCAAAGAGAGCAGTGCATATTACCACTCCGTTTATTCTGGAAAGGGCTTGACAAGGT
TTTCTGGAAGCAAGCTAAAGAATGAGGGTGGCTTCACTCGTAAATATTCGCTTAGCTCAAAAACTGGAAC
ACTTCTTCCAGAATTCCCCAGCGCTCAACACCTTGTATACCAAGGATGCATTTCTAAGGACAAGGTTGAT
ACGCTCATAATGATGTACAAAACTCACTGCCAGTGTATCCTGGACAATGCAATTAATGGAAACTTTGAAG
AGATCCAGCATTTTTTATTACACTTTTGGCAAGGAATGCCTGACCATCTCCTTCCCCTGCTCGAAAATCC
TGTTATCATTGATATTTTCTGTGTTTGTGACTCAATTCTTTATAAGGTTCTTACAGATGTACTCATTCCT
GCAACAATGCAAGAAATGCCTGAAAGCTTATTAGCAGACATAAGAAATTTTGCTAAAAATTGGGAACAGT
GGGTTGTTTCATCCTTGGAAAACTTGCCAGAAGCTCTAACTGACAAGAAAATACCTATTGTGCGAAGATT
TGTATCTTCTCTGAAACGACAAACATCTTTCTTACATCTTGCCCAGATTGCCAGACCAGCTCTCTTTGAC
CAGCATGTCGTTAATTCTATGGTGTCTGATATTGAAAGGGTTGATTTGAACAGCATTGGCTCTCAAGCCC
TTCTTACCATTTCAGGCAGCACAGACACTGAATCTGGTATCTACACTGAACATGACTCTATCACTGTGTT
CCAAGAACTGAAGGATCTCCTTAAGAAGAATGCCACTGTGGAGGCTTTTATTGAATGGTTGGATACTGTG
GTAGAACAGAGAGTTATTAAGACCAGCAAACAAAATGGAAGGTCATTAAAGAAGAGAGCTCAAGACTTTC
TGTTAAAGTGGAGTTTTTTTGGTGCTCGAGTAATGCATAATCTCACCTTGAACAATGCATCCAGTTTTGG
TTCTTTTCATTTGATTCGAATGCTTCTCGATGAATACATTCTCCTGGCCATGGAGACCCAGTTTAATAAT
GACAAAGAGCAGGAGTTACAGAATTTATTGGACAAGTATATGAAGAATTCAGATGCGAGTAAAGCTGCTT
TCACTGCTTCTCCGAGTTCATGCTTTCTGGCCAACCGTAATAAAGGGAGCATGGTTTCCAGCGACGCTGT
GAAGAATGAAAGCCACGTGGAGACAACCTATCTCCCTCTGCCATCCAGTCAACCTGGAGGCCTAGGCCCT
GCTCTGCACCAGTTCCCTGCTGGGAACACAGACAACATGCCGCTCACAGGTCAAATGGAGCTTTCACAGA
TTGCTGGTCATCTGATGACACCACCCATTTCTCCAGCCATGGCAAGCCGAGGAAGTGTCATTAACCAAGG
ACCAATGGCAGGGAGGCCCCCAAGTGTGGGCCCAGTACTGTCAGCTCCATCACACTGCTCCACATACCCA
GAGCCCATTTATCCCACTCTCCCTCAAGCCAATCATGACTTTTATAGCACCAGCTCTAACTACCAGACTG
TGTTTAGGGCACAGCCCCACTCCACATCAGGACTCTATCCTCATCACACCGAGCATGGTCGATGCATGGC
TTGGACTGAACAGCAGCTTTCAAGAGACTTCTTCAGTGGCAGCTGTGCGGGGTCTCCATATAACTCCCGG
CCACCGTCTAGCTATGGCCCATCCCTGCAAGCCCAGGATTCACACAATATGCAGTTTTTAAATACAGGAA
GCTTCAATTTCTTGAGCAACACAGGAGCTGCCAGCTGCCAAGGAGCAACACTGCCTCCTAATTCACCAAA
TGGATACTATGGAAGCAACATAAACTACCCAGAGTCTCACAGGCTCGGATCAATGGTGAATCAGCACGTT
TCTGTCATCAGCAGCATTCGTTCACTGCCCCCCTACAGTGACATCCACGATCCACTTAACATTTTAGATG
ACAGTGGTAGAAAACAGACCAGCTCGTTTTACACAGACACATCATCTCCAGTTGCATGTCGAACTCCAGT
CCTAGCTTCCAGTTTGCAAACCCCAATTCCTTCTTCCTCATCCCAATGTATGTATGGAACTTCCAACCAG
TATCCAGCTCAAGAAACCCTGGACTCCCATGGAACAAGCAGTAGAGAAATGGTGTCCTCTTTACCACCTA
TCAACACTGTGTTCATGGGAACAGCAGCTGGAGGCACTTAGTAATGAACTAGTCCGTAACTTGAAAGTAT
TTCGATTTCTTGGCTTTATATATCTTGTGGAAAGGACGAATTGGTCTCTTACATGTGGTCTGTACGCGTT
AAGTCGACAATCAACCTCTGGATTACAAAATTTGTGAAAGATTGACTGGTATTCTTAACTATGTTGCTCC
TTTTACGCTATGTGGATACGCTGCTTTAATGCCTTTGTATCATGCTATTGCTTCCCGTATGGCTTTCATT
TTCTCCTCCTTGTATAAATCCTGGTTGCTGTCTCTTTATGAGGAGTTGTGGCCCGTTGTCAGGCAACGTG
GCGTGGTGTGCACTGTGTTTGCTGACGCAACCCCCACTGGTTGGGGCATTGCCACCACCTGTCAGCTCCT
TTCCGGGACTTTCGCTTTCCCCCTCCCTATTGCCACGGCGGAACTCATCGCCGCCTGCCTTGCCCGCTGC
TGGACAGGGGCTCGGCTGTTGGGCACTGACAATTCCGTGGTGTTGTCGGGGAAATCATCGTCCTTTCCTT
GGCTGCTCGCCTGTGTTGCCACCTGGATTCTGCGCGGGACGTCCTTCTGCTACGTCCCTTCGGCCCTCAA
TCCAGCGGACCTTCCTTCCCGCGGCCTGCTGCCGGCTCTGCGGCCTCTTCCGCGTCTTCGCCTTCGCCCT
CAGACGAGTCGGATCTCCCTTTGGGCCGCCTCCCCGCGTCGACTTTAAGACCAATGACTTACAAGGCAGC
TGTAGATCTTAGCCACTTTTTAAAAGAAAAGGGGGGACTGGAAGGGCTAATTCACTCCCAACGAAGACAA
GATCTGCTTTTTGCTTGTACTGGGTCTCTCTGGTTAGACCAGATCTGAGCCTGGGAGCTCTCTGGCTAAC
TAGGGAACCCACTGCTTAAGCCTCAATAAAGCTTGCCTTGAGTGCTTCAAGTAGTGTGTGCCCGTCTGTT
GTGTGACTCTGGTAACTAGAGATCCCTCAGACCCTTTTAGTCAGTGTGGAAAATCTCTAGCAGTACGTAT
AGTAGTTCATGTCATCTTATTATTCAGTATTTATAACTTGCAAAGAAATGAATATCAGAGAGTGAGAGGA
ACTTGTTTATTGCAGCTTATAATGGTTACAAATAAAGCAATAGCATCACAAATTTCACAAATAAAGCATT
TTTTTCACTGCATTCTAGTTGTGGTTTGTCCAAACTCATCAATGTATCTTATCATGTCTGGCTCTAGCTA
TCCCGCCCCTAACTCCGCCCATCCCGCCCCTAACTCCGCCCAGTTCCGCCCATTCTCCGCCCCATGGCTG
ACTAATTTTTTTTATTTATGCAGAGGCCGAGGCCGCCTCGGCCTCTGAGCTATTCCAGAAGTAGTGAGGA
GGCTTTTTTGGAGGCCTAGGGACGTACCCAATTCGCCCTATAGTGAGTCGTATTACGCGCGCTCACTGGC
CGTCGTTTTACAACGTCGTGACTGGGAAAACCCTGGCGTTACCCAACTTAATCGCCTTGCAGCACATCCC
CCTTTCGCCAGCTGGCGTAATAGCGAAGAGGCCCGCACCGATCGCCCTTCCCAACAGTTGCGCAGCCTGA
ATGGCGAATGGG
[124 nt withheld, positions 8483-8606]
C
[91 nt withheld, positions 8608-8698]
A
[49 nt withheld, positions 8700-8748]
CCTTTGACGTTGGAGTCCACGTTCTTT
[37 nt withheld, positions 8776-8812]
ACCCTATCTCGGTCTATTCTTTTGATTTATAAGGGATTTTGCCGATTTCGGCCTATTGGTTAAAAAATGA
GCTGATTTAACAAAAATTTAACGCGAATTTTAACAAAATATTAACGCTTACAATTTAGGTGGCACTTTTC
GGGGAAATGTGCGCGGAACCCCTATTTGTTTATTTTTCTAAATACATTCAAATATGTATCCGCTCATGAG
ACAATAACCCTGATAAATGCTTCAATAATATTGAAAAAGGAAGAGTATGAGTATTCAACATTTCCGTGTC
GCCCTTATTCCCTTTTTTGCGGCATTTTGCCTTCCTGTTTTTGCTCACCCAGAAACGCTGGTGAAAGTAA
AAGATGCTGAAGATCAGTTGGGTGCACGAGTGGGTTACATCGAACTGGATCTCAACAGCGGTAAGATCCT
TGAGAGTTTTCGCCCCGAAGAACGTTTTCCAATGATGAGCACTTTTAAAGTTCTGCTATGTGGCGCGGTA
TTATCCCGTATTGACGCCGGGCAAGAGCAACTCGGTCGCCGCATACACTATTCTCAGAATGACTTGGTTG
AGTACTCACCAGTCACAGAAAAGCATCTTACGGATGGCATGACAGTAAGAGAATTATGCAGTGCTGCCAT
AACCATGAGTGATAACACTGCGGCCAACTTACTTCTGACAACGATCGGAGGACCGAAGGAGCTAACCGCT
TTTTTGCACAACATGGGGGATCATGTAACTCGCCTTGATCGTTGGGAACCGGAGCTGAATGAAGCCATAC
CAAACGACGAGCGTGACACCACGATGCCTGTAGCAATGGCAACAACGTTGCGCAAACTATTAACTGGCGA
ACTACTTACTCTAGCTTCCCGGCAACAATTAATAGACTGGATGGAGGCGGATAAAGTTGCAGGACCACTT
CTGCGCTCGGCCCTTCCGGCTGGCTGGTTTATTGCTGATAAATCTGGAGCCGGTGAGCGTGGGTCTCGCG
GTATCATTGCAGCACTGGGGCCAGATGGTAAGCCCTCCCGTATCGTAGTTATCTACACGACGGGGAGTCA
GGCAACTATGGATGAACGAAATAGACAGATCGCTGAGATAGGTGCCTCACTGATTAAGCATTGGTAACTG
TCAGACCAAGTTTACTCATATATACTTTAGATTGATTTAAAACTTCATTTTTAATTTAAAAGGATCTAGG
TGAAGATCCTTTTTGATAATCTCATGACCAAAATCCCTTAACGTGAGTTTTCGTTCCACTGAGCGTCAGA
CCCCGTAGAAAAGATCAAAGGATCTTCTTGAGATCCTTTTTTTCTGCGCGTAATCTGCTGCTTGCAAACA
AAAAAACCACCGCTACCAGCGGTGGTTTGTTTGCCGGATCAAGAGCTACCAACTCTTTTTCCGAAGGTAA
CTGGCTTCAGCAGAGCGCAGATACCAAATACTGTTCTTCTAGTGTAGCCGTAGTTAGGCCACCACTTCAA
GAACTCTGTAGCACCGCCTACATACCTCGCTCTGCTAATCCTGTTACCAGTGGCTGCTGCCAGTGGCGAT
AAGTCGTGTCTTACCGGGTTGGACTCAAGACGATAGTTACCGGATAAGGCGCAGCGGTCGGGCTGAACGG
GGGGTTCGTGCACACAGCCCAGCTTGGAGCGAACGACCTACACCGAACTGAGATACCTACAGCGTGAGCT
ATGAGAAAGCGCCACGCTTCCCGAAGGGAGAAAGGCGGACAGGTATCCGGTAAGCGGCAGGGTCGGAACA
GGAGAGCGCACGAGGGAGCTTCCAGGGGGAAACGCCTGGTATCTTTATAGTCCTGTCGGGTTTCGCCACC
TCTGACTTGAGCGTCGATTTTTGTGATGCTCGTCAGGGGGGCGGAGCCTATGGAAAAACGCCAGCAACGC
GGCCTTTTTACGGTTCCTGGCCTTTTGCTGGCCTTTTGCTCACATGTTCTTTCCTGCGTTATCCCCTGAT
TCTGTGGATAACCGTATTACCGCCTTTGAGTGAGCTGATACCGCTCGCCGCAGCCGAACGACCGAGCGCA
GCGAGTCAGTGAGCGAGGAAGCGGAAGAGCGCCCAATACGCAAACCGCCTCTCCCCGCGCGTTGGCCGAT
TCATTAATGCAGCTGGCACGACAGGTTTCCCGACTGGAAAGCGGGCAGTGAGCGCAACGCAATTAATGTG
AGTTAGCTCACTCATTAGGCACCCCAGGCTTTACACTTTATGCTTCCGGCTCGTATGTTGTGTGGAATTG
TGAGCGGATAACAATTTCACACAGGAAACAGCTATGACCATGATTACGCCAAGCGCGCAATTAACCCTCA
CTAAAGGGAACAAAAGCTGGAGCTGCAAGC
Features (pLannotate 1.2.2; 31 found; start..end, strand, type, name):
      5..231     +  promoter       RSV promoter: Rous sarcoma virus enhancer/promoter
    232..412     +  LTR            5' LTR (truncated): truncated 5' long terminal repeat (LTR) from HIV-1
    459..584     +  misc_feature   HIV-1 Ψ: packaging signal of human immunodeficiency virus type 1
    568..931     +  CDS            HIV-1 gag (fragment): gag protein from human immunodeficiency virus 1; gag
   1077..1310    +  misc_feature   RRE: The Rev response element (RRE) of HIV-1 allows for Rev-dependent mRNA export from the nucleus to the cytoplasm.
   1687..1713    +  CDS            Rev (fragment): human immunodeficiency virus 1 (HIV-1) Rev protein; rev; enhances nuclear export of unspliced and incompletely spliced viral mRNAs
   1720..1743    +  promoter       SV40 promoter (fragment): SV40 early promoter
   1744..1815    +  promoter       SV40 promoter (fragment): SV40 enhancer and early promoter
   1839..1974    +  rep_origin     SV40 ori: SV40 origin of replication
   2020..2616    +  CDS            PuroR (fragment): puromycin N-acetyltransferase; pac from Streptomyces; confers resistance to puromycin
   2665..2782    +  misc_feature   cPPT/CTS: central polypurine tract and central termination sequence of HIV-1
   2847..2913    +  CDS            small t antigen (fragment): SV40 (simian virus 40) small t antigen
   2920..4098    +  promoter       EF-1α promoter: strong constitutive promoter for human elongation factor EF-1α
   4115..6898    +  CDS            RFX6: RFX6_HUMAN - Also known as RFXDC1. Experimental evidence at protein level: Swiss-Prot protein existence level 1. Transcription factor required to direct islet cell differentiation during endocrine pancreas development. Specifically required for the differentiation of 4 of the 5 islet cell types and for the production of insulin (PubMed:20148032, PubMed:25497100). Not required for pancreatic PP (polypeptide-producing) cells differentiation. Acts downstream of NEUROG3 and regulates the transcription factors involved in beta-cell maturation and function, thereby restricting the expression of the
   6914..6967    +  promoter       U6 promoter (fragment): RNA polymerase III promoter for human U6 snRNA
   7009..7597    +  misc_feature   WPRE: woodchuck hepatitis virus posttranscriptional regulatory element
   7648..7667    +  misc_feature   cPPT/CTS (fragment): central polypurine tract and central termination sequence of HIV-1
   7669..7902    +  LTR            3' LTR (ΔU3): self-inactivating 3' long terminal repeat (LTR) from HIV-1
   7980..8101    +  polyA_signal   SV40 poly(A) signal: SV40 polyadenylation signal
   8141..8276    +  rep_origin     SV40 ori: SV40 origin of replication
   8297..8315    -  promoter       T7 promoter: promoter for bacteriophage T7 RNA polymerase
   8323..8478    +  CDS            lacZα (fragment): LacZα fragment of β-galactosidase; lacZ fragment
   8483..8911    +  rep_origin     f1 ori (sequence partly withheld): f1 bacteriophage origin of replication; arrow indicates direction of (+) strand synthesis
   8964..9068    +  promoter       AmpR promoter: bla
   9069..9929    +  CDS            AmpR: β-lactamase; bla; confers resistance to ampicillin, carbenicillin, and related antibiotics
  10100..10688   +  rep_origin     ori: high-copy-number ColE1/pMB1/pBR322/pUC origin of replication
  10871..10963   +  CDS            lacI (fragment): lac repressor; lacI; The lac repressor binds to the lac operator to inhibit transcription in E. coli. This inhibition can be relieved by adding lactose or isopropyl-β-D-thiogalactopyranoside (IPTG).
  10976..10997   +  protein_bind   CAP binding site: CAP binding activates transcription in the presence of cAMP. E. coli catabolite activator protein
  11012..11042   +  promoter       lac promoter: promoter for the E. coli lac operon
  11046..11068   +  protein_bind   lac operator (fragment): The lac repressor binds to the lac operator to inhibit transcription in E. coli. This inhibition can be relieved by adding lactose or isopropyl-β-D-thiogalactopyranoside (IPTG). lac repressor encoded by lacI
  11111..11129   +  promoter       T3 promoter: promoter for bacteriophage T3 RNA polymerase
