[The description below was written by a language model from this plasmid's Addgene catalogue record and pLannotate feature annotations shown in this document.]
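Description:
TFORF0194 is a third-generation-style, self-inactivating lentiviral expression plasmid built on the pLX_TRC317 backbone and carrying the human transcription factor RFX6 as an open reading frame for overexpression in mammalian cells. It is one member of a barcoded transcription factor ORF collection. In bacteria it is maintained through a high-copy ColE1/pUC-type origin and selected with ampicillin via β-lactamase. An f1 origin and remnants of a lac/T7/T3 cloning region are also present in the backbone. The depositor notes that the plasmid can recombine, as is common for LTR-containing vectors.

The viral portion begins with an RSV promoter fused to a truncated HIV-1 5' LTR, which drives production of the packageable genomic RNA, followed by the Ψ packaging signal with a gag fragment and the Rev response element for Rev-dependent nuclear export. Inside the transfer cassette, an SV40 early promoter/origin region drives puromycin N-acetyltransferase for selection of transduced cells. A cPPT/CTS element, which aids nuclear import of the provirus, sits between this marker and the main expression unit. The EF-1α promoter then drives constitutive expression of RFX6, a factor annotated as directing pancreatic islet cell differentiation downstream of NEUROG3. WPRE follows to enhance transcript stability and expression, and the ΔU3 3' LTR inactivates LTR promoter activity after integration, with an SV40 poly(A) signal beyond it. The record describes a unique 24-bp barcode associated with each ORF. It is not annotated in the feature table, though it likely lies in the short region between the ORF and WPRE, where a U6 promoter fragment is detected. The barcode allows the transcription factor to be identified in pooled overexpression screens, such as screens of directed differentiation.
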