Addgene plasmid #142363: TFORF0194
Purpose: Lentiviral vector for overexpressing transcription factor ORFs with unique 24-bp barcodes. Barcodes facilitate identification of transcription factors in pooled screens.
Depositing lab: Feng Zhang. Depositing organization: Broad Institute. Publication: A transcription factor atlas of directed differentiation. Joung J, Ma S, Tay T, Geiger-Schuller KR, Kirchgatterer PC, Verdine VK, Guo B, Arias-Garcia MA, Allen WE, Singh A, Kuksenko O, Abudayyeh OO, Gootenberg JS, Fu Z, Macrae RK, Buenrostro JD, Regev A, Zhang F. Cell. 2023 Jan 5;186(1):209-229.e26. doi: 10.1016/j.cell.2022.11.026. PubMed 36608654.
Backbone
  Vector backbone: pLX_TRC317
  Backbone manufacturer: Broad Institute Genetic Perturbation Platform
  Backbone size w/o insert (bp): 8264
  Vector type: Mammalian Expression, Lentiviral
  Selectable markers: Puromycin
Growth in bacteria
  Bacterial resistance: Ampicillin, 100 μg/mL
  Growth temperature: 37°C
  Growth strain: NEB Stable
  Copy number: High Copy
Gene/Insert
  Gene/Insert name: RFX6
  Species: H. sapiens (human)
  Insert size (bp): 2888
  Entrez Gene: RFX6 (a.k.a. MTCHRS, MTFS, RFXDC1, dJ955L16.1)
  Promoter: EF1a
  Cloning method: Unknown
  Sequencing primers: 5′ GGGTGGAGACTGAAGTTAGGCCAG; 3′ CACATAGCGTAAAAGGAGCAACATAG
Terms and licenses: Academic/Nonprofit Terms; Industry Terms: Not Available to Industry
Depositor comments: NM_173560,ENST00000332958 . The transcription factor ORF portion of this plasmid was synthesized by Genewiz. Please test multiple small colonies in case of plasmid recombination. To make this collection available in a timely manner, a portion of this collection was not fully sequenced by Addgene. If an Addgene verified full plasmid sequence is not available, please contact us prior to placing an order to request the full sequence.
How to cite: TFORF0194 was a gift from Feng Zhang (Addgene plasmid # 142363 ; http://n2t.net/addgene:142363 ; RRID:Addgene_142363)
