>Addgene plasmid #142363 | TFORF0194 | depositor partial sequence | sequence record 279227 | Insert
ACCGCCACCATGGCCAAGGTCCCGGAGCTGGAAGACACCTTCCTGCAGGCGCAGCCTGCGCCCCAACTGT
CCCCGGGGATCCAGGAAGACTGCTGTGTGCAGCTCCTGGGCAAGGGCTTGCTAGTCTATCCGGAAGAAAC
AGTGTACCTGGCGGCCGAAGGGCAGCCCGGGGGCGAGCAGGGCGGCGGGGAGAAAGGCGAAGACCCGGAG
CTGCCGGGGGCAGTGAAATCAGAAATGCACTTAAACAATGGTAACTTTTCCTCTGAAGAAGAGGACGCCG
ACAACCACGACAGCAAAACCAAAGCAGCGGATCAATACCTGTCTCAGAAGAAAACCATCACGCAGATTGT
GAAGGATAAAAAGAAGCAGACACAGCTCACGCTGCAGTGGCTTGAAGAGAATTACATTGTATGTGAAGGA
GTTTGCTTACCACGGTGCATTCTTTATGCACACTACTTAGATTTCTGTAGGAAAGAGAAATTAGAGCCAG
CCTGTGCGGCCACCTTTGGAAAGACAATTCGCCAGAAGTTTCCCCTCCTAACAACAAGGCGGCTTGGAAC
AAGAGGCCATTCAAAGTATCATTACTATGGGATTGGCATCAAAGAGAGCAGTGCATATTACCACTCCGTT
TATTCTGGAAAGGGCTTGACAAGGTTTTCTGGAAGCAAGCTAAAGAATGAGGGTGGCTTCACTCGTAAAT
ATTCGCTTAGCTCAAAAACTGGAACACTTCTTCCAGAATTCCCCAGCGCTCAACACCTTGTATACCAAGG
ATGCATTTCTAAGGACAAGGTTGATACGCTCATAATGATGTACAAAACTCACTGCCAGTGTATCCTGGAC
AATGCAATTAATGGAAACTTTGAAGAGATCCAGCATTTTTTATTACACTTTTGGCAAGGAATGCCTGACC
ATCTCCTTCCCCTGCTCGAAAATCCTGTTATCATTGATATTTTCTGTGTTTGTGACTCAATTCTTTATAA
GGTTCTTACAGATGTACTCATTCCTGCAACAATGCAAGAAATGCCTGAAAGCTTATTAGCAGACATAAGA
AATTTTGCTAAAAATTGGGAACAGTGGGTTGTTTCATCCTTGGAAAACTTGCCAGAAGCTCTAACTGACA
AGAAAATACCTATTGTGCGAAGATTTGTATCTTCTCTGAAACGACAAACATCTTTCTTACATCTTGCCCA
GATTGCCAGACCAGCTCTCTTTGACCAGCATGTCGTTAATTCTATGGTGTCTGATATTGAAAGGGTTGAT
TTGAACAGCATTGGCTCTCAAGCCCTTCTTACCATTTCAGGCAGCACAGACACTGAATCTGGTATCTACA
CTGAACATGACTCTATCACTGTGTTCCAAGAACTGAAGGATCTCCTTAAGAAGAATGCCACTGTGGAGGC
TTTTATTGAATGGTTGGATACTGTGGTAGAACAGAGAGTTATTAAGACCAGCAAACAAAATGGAAGGTCA
TTAAAGAAGAGAGCTCAAGACTTTCTGTTAAAGTGGAGTTTTTTTGGTGCTCGAGTAATGCATAATCTCA
CCTTGAACAATGCATCCAGTTTTGGTTCTTTTCATTTGATTCGAATGCTTCTCGATGAATACATTCTCCT
GGCCATGGAGACCCAGTTTAATAATGACAAAGAGCAGGAGTTACAGAATTTATTGGACAAGTATATGAAG
AATTCAGATGCGAGTAAAGCTGCTTTCACTGCTTCTCCGAGTTCATGCTTTCTGGCCAACCGTAATAAAG
GGAGCATGGTTTCCAGCGACGCTGTGAAGAATGAAAGCCACGTGGAGACAACCTATCTCCCTCTGCCATC
CAGTCAACCTGGAGGCCTAGGCCCTGCTCTGCACCAGTTCCCTGCTGGGAACACAGACAACATGCCGCTC
ACAGGTCAAATGGAGCTTTCACAGATTGCTGGTCATCTGATGACACCACCCATTTCTCCAGCCATGGCAA
GCCGAGGAAGTGTCATTAACCAAGGACCAATGGCAGGGAGGCCCCCAAGTGTGGGCCCAGTACTGTCAGC
TCCATCACACTGCTCCACATACCCAGAGCCCATTTATCCCACTCTCCCTCAAGCCAATCATGACTTTTAT
AGCACCAGCTCTAACTACCAGACTGTGTTTAGGGCACAGCCCCACTCCACATCAGGACTCTATCCTCATC
ACACCGAGCATGGTCGATGCATGGCTTGGACTGAACAGCAGCTTTCAAGAGACTTCTTCAGTGGCAGCTG
TGCGGGGTCTCCATATAACTCCCGGCCACCGTCTAGCTATGGCCCATCCCTGCAAGCCCAGGATTCACAC
AATATGCAGTTTTTAAATACAGGAAGCTTCAATTTCTTGAGCAACACAGGAGCTGCCAGCTGCCAAGGAG
CAACACTGCCTCCTAATTCACCAAATGGATACTATGGAAGCAACATAAACTACCCAGAGTCTCACAGGCT
CGGATCAATGGTGAATCAGCACGTTTCTGTCATCAGCAGCATTCGTTCACTGCCCCCCTACAGTGACATC
CACGATCCACTTAACATTTTAGATGACAGTGGTAGAAAACAGACCAGCTCGTTTTACACAGACACATCAT
CTCCAGTTGCATGTCGAACTCCAGTCCTAGCTTCCAGTTTGCAAACCCCAATTCCTTCTTCCTCATCCCA
ATGTATGTATGGAACTTCCAACCAGTATCCAGCTCAAGAAACCCTGGACTCCCATGGAACAAGCAGTAGA
GAAATGGTGTCCTCTTTACCACCTATCAACACTGTGTTCATGGGAACAGCAGCTGGAGGCACTTAGTAAT
GAACTAGTCCGTAACTTGAAAGTATTTCGATTTCTTGGCTTTATATATCTTGTGGAAAGGACGAATTGGT
CTCTTACATGTGGTCTGT
