>Addgene plasmid #142363 | TFORF0194 | depositor partial sequence | sequence record 279228 | Barcode
ATTGGTCTCTTACATGTGGTCTGT
